>Addgene plasmid #196980 | gRNA NIA TLS1 | addgene full sequence | sequence record 390456 | Addgene NGS Result
AGCCTTTCCTTTATCGCAATGATGGCATTTGTAGGTGCCACCTTCCTTTTCTACTGTCCTTTTGATGAAG
TGACAGATAGCTGGGCAATGGAATCCGAGGAGGTTTCCCGATATTACCCTTTGTTGAAAAGTCTCAATAG
CCCTTTGGTCTTCTGAGACTGTATCTTTGATATTCTTGGAGTAGACGAGAGTGTCGTGCTCCACCATGTT
GGCAAGCTGCTCTAGCCAATACGCAAACCGCCTCTCCCCGCGCGTTGGCCGATTCATTAATGCAGCTGGC
ACGACAGGTTTCCCGACTGGAAAGCGGGCAGTGAGCGCAACGCAATTAATGTGAGTTAGCTCACTCATTA
GGCACCCCAGGCTTTACACTTTATGCTTCCGGCTCGTATGTTGTGTGGAATTGTGAGCGGATAACAATTT
CACACAGGAAACAGCTATGACATGATTACGAATTCGAGCTCCACCGCGGTGGCGGCCGCTCTAGAACTAG
TTAATTAAGAATTATCGAACCACTTTGTACAAGAAAGCTGGGTCTAGATATCTCGAGTATTGGTTTATCT
CATCGGAACTGCAAAACTCAACTAACTGAAAAGTACAAAACCACTGAATCATATTATTTGAGATTTTTTT
TAGGTCAAATTTTAGGTTTCAGTTACAGAAAACGAAGAGAAAACCCCAGAAATTGAACGCCGAAGAACAG
AGGAAGAAGAAATCGATCTGGAAAATTTTGCAAAAAAAATTTATCAGAGCCAGGTTTCGATCCTGGGACC
TGTGGGTTATGGGCCCACCACGCTTCCGCTGCGCCACTCTGATAATGCACCGACTCGGTGCCACTTTTTC
AAGTTGATAACGGACTAGCCTTATTTTAACTTGCTATTTCTAGCTCTAAAACCCTTCACGTTGTAACCCA
TCAATCTCTTAGTCGACTCTACCAATATATAAACAGAGCTTCTATTTTCAACTGAACGATGTGGGATGTT
TTTGACATCGTTTACAGCTTAAACGGGCTCGTTTATTAAAAGCCCTCTTCTTTCGATCCATCAACATTAT
TGGCCTTAAGTAAAACAAGCCTCTTTATGATTGAGAAAACGCCGTCGTTGGTGCACCAGAGAGAAGAAAC
AAAACAGCTAGCGTTAGATAAACTTTAAAATTGTTTGCATCCTCATTTGTCTGTCAGGCTGCAGTAGTTT
GGATTAATATTGGTTTATCTCATCGGAACTGCAAAACTCAACTAACTGAAAAGTACAAAACCACTGAATC
ATATTATTTGAGATTTTTTTTAGGTCAAATTTTAGGTTTCAGTTACAGAAAACGAAGAGAAAACCCCAGA
AATTGAACGCCGAAGAACAGAGGAAGAAGAAATCGATCTGGAAAATTTTGCAAAAAAAATTTTATCAGAG
CCAGGTTTCGATCCTGGGACCTGTGGGTTATGGGCCCACCACGCTTCCGCTGCGCCACTCTGATAATGCA
CCGACTCGGTGCCACTTTTTCAAGTTGATAACGGACTAGCCTTATTTTAACTTGCTATTTCTAGCTCTAA
AACTGCAGAGTCAGCAGTGTTGTCAATCACTACTTCGACTCTAGCTGTATATAAACTCAGCTTCGTTTTC
TTATCTAAGCGATGTGGGACTTTTGAAGATTGTTTTCAACTTAAATGGGCCTATATAAGAAATACTATTG
TTCTTTCCCATATAAATGGGCCTGCTTCTCTTCTTTCAGATTCCCAGGGGCCTTTTGAAGATTATCTTCA
TATCTTAAGAATGAAGATGTTTTATTCAATCAAATTCTTGAAGGTTCGATGCCTAATCATTCTAATCCTG
GGACAAACTATGAAACAAGATACAAAAACTCCGAATGGAAAGTTAAAAAGAAGAAAACGAAAGCTACGGT
TCAAGAAAATGTAAGCTGATAAACAAAAAAAAACTGTATGAACGAAGAAGAAGAAAAAAAGCTAAGAAGA
AATGATGTATTGTGCGGAAGGCAAGTCGGGATCCAGTCGACTGAATTGGTTCCCATGGTGGAGCCTGCTT
TTTTGTACAAACTTGTTTGATAGCTTGGCGCGCCTCGAGGGGGGGCCCGGTACCCGGGGATCCTCTAGAG
TCGACCTGCAGGCATGCAAGCTTGGCACTGGCCGTCGTTTTACAACGTCGTGACTGGGAAAACCCTGGCG
TTACCCAACTTAATCGCCTTGCAGCACATCCCCCTTTCGCCAGCTGGCGTAATAGCGAAGAGGCCCGCAC
CGATCGCCCTTCCCAACAGTTGCGCAGCCTGAATGGCGAATGCTAGAGCAGCTTGAGCTTGGATCAGATT
GTCGTTTCCCGCCTTCAGTTTAAACTATCAGTGTTTGACAGGATATATTGGCGGGTAAACCTAAGAGAAA
AGAGCGTTTATTAGAATAATCGGATATTTAAAAGGGCGTGAAAAGGTTTATCCGTTCGTCCATTTGTATG
TGCATGCCAACCACAGGGTTCCCCTCGGGATCAAAGTACTTTGATCCAACCCCTCCGCTGCTATAGTGCA
GTCGGCTTCTGACGTTCAGTGCAGCCGTCTTCTGAAAACGACATGTCGCACAAGTCCTAAGTTACGCGAC
AGGCTGCCGCCCTGCCCTTTTCCTGGCGTTTTCTTGTCGCGTGTTTTAGTCGCATAAAGTAGAATACTTG
CGACTAGAACCGGAGACATTACGCCATGAACAAGAGCGCCGCCGCTGGCCTGCTGGGCTATGCCCGCGTC
AGCACCGACGACCAGGACTTGACCAACCAACGGGCCGAACTGCACGCGGCCGGCTGCACCAAGCTGTTTT
CCGAGAAGATCACCGGCACCAGGCGCGACCGCCCGGAGCTGGCCAGGATGCTTGACCACCTACGCCCTGG
CGACGTTGTGACAGTGACCAGGCTAGACCGCCTGGCCCGCAGCACCCGCGACCTACTGGACATTGCCGAG
CGCATCCAGGAGGCCGGCGCGGGCCTGCGTAGCCTGGCAGAGCCGTGGGCCGACACCACCACGCCGGCCG
GCCGCATGGTGTTGACCGTGTTCGCCGGCATTGCCGAGTTCGAGCGTTCCCTAATCATCGACCGCACCCG
GAGCGGGCGCGAGGCCGCCAAGGCCCGAGGCGTGAAGTTTGGCCCCCGCCCTACCCTCACCCCGGCACAG
ATCGCGCACGCCCGCGAGCTGATCGACCAGGAAGGCCGCACCGTGAAAGAGGCGGCTGCACTGCTTGGCG
TGCATCGCTCGACCCTGTACCGCGCACTTGAGCGCAGCGAGGAAGTGACGCCCACCGAGGCCAGGCGGCG
CGGTGCCTTCCGTGAGGACGCATTGACCGAGGCCGACGCCCTGGCGGCCGCCGAGAATGAACGCCAAGAG
GAACAAGCATGAAACCGCACCAGGACGGCCAGGACGAACCGTTTTTCATTACCGAAGAGATCGAGGCGGA
GATGATCGCGGCCGGGTACGTGTTCGAGCCGCCCGCGCACGTCTCAACCGTGCGGCTGCATGAAATCCTG
GCCGGTTTGTCTGATGCCAAGCTGGCGGCCTGGCCGGCCAGCTTGGCCGCTGAAGAAACCGAGCGCCGCC
GTCTAAAAAGGTGATGTGTATTTGAGTAAAACAGCTTGCGTCATGCGGTCGCTGCGTATATGATGCGATG
AGTAAATAAACAAATACGCAAGGGGAACGCATGAAGGTTATCGCTGTACTTAACCAGAAAGGCGGGTCAG
GCAAGACGACCATCGCAACCCATCTAGCCCGCGCCCTGCAACTCGCCGGGGCCGATGTTCTGTTAGTCGA
TTCCGATCCCCAGGGCAGTGCCCGCGATTGGGCGGCCGTGCGGGAAGATCAACCGCTAACCGTTGTCGGC
ATCGACCGCCCGACGATTGACCGCGACGTGAAGGCCATCGGCCGGCGCGACTTCGTAGTGATCGACGGAG
CGCCCCAGGCGGCGGACTTGGCTGTGTCCGCGATCAAGGCAGCCGACTTCGTGCTGATTCCGGTGCAGCC
AAGCCCTTACGACATATGGGCCACCGCCGACCTGGTGGAGCTGGTTAAGCAGCGCATTGAGGTCACGGAT
GGAAGGCTACAAGCGGCCTTTGTCGTGTCGCGGGCGATCAAAGGCACGCGCATCGGCGGTGAGGTTGCCG
AGGCGCTGGCCGGGTACGAGCTGCCCATTCTTGAGTCCCGTATCACGCAGCGCGTGAGCTACCCAGGCAC
TGCCGCCGCCGGCACAACCGTTCTTGAATCAGAACCCGAGGGCGACGCTGCCCGCGAGGTCCAGGCGCTG
GCCGCTGAAATTAAATCAAAACTCATTTGAGTTAATGAGGTAAAGAGAAAATGAGCAAAAGCACAAACAC
GCTAAGTGCCGGCCGTCCGAGCGCACGCAGCAGCAAGGCTGCAACGTTGGCCAGCCTGGCAGACACGCCA
GCCATGAAGCGGGTCAACTTTCAGTTGCCGGCGGAGGATCACACCAAGCTGAAGATGTACGCGGTACGCC
AAGGCAAGACCATTACCGAGCTGCTATCTGAATACATCGCGCAGCTACCAGAGTAAATGAGCAAATGAAT
AAATGAGTAGATGAATTTTAGCGGCTAAAGGAGGCGGCATGGAAAATCAAGAACAACCAGGCACCGACGC
CGTGGAATGCCCCATGTGTGGAGGAACGGGCGGTTGGCCAGGCGTAAGCGGCTGGGTTGCCTGCCGGCCC
TGCAATGGCACTGGAACCCCCAAGCCCGAGGAATCGGCGTGAGCGGTCGCAAACCATCCGGCCCGGTACA
AATCGGCGCGGCGCTGGGTGATGACCTGGTGGAGAAGTTGAAGGCCGCGCAGGCCGCCCAGCGGCAACGC
ATCGAGGCAGAAGCACGCCCCGGTGAATCGTGGCAAGCGGCCGCTGATCGAATCCGCAAAGAATCCCGGC
AACCGCCGGCAGCCGGTGCGCCGTCGATTAGGAAGCCGCCCAAGGGCGACGAGCAACCAGATTTTTTCGT
TCCGATGCTCTATGACGTGGGCACCCGCGATAGTCGCAGCATCATGGACGTGGCCGTTTTCCGTCTGTCG
AAGCGTGACCGACGAGCTGGCGAGGTGATCCGCTACGAGCTTCCAGACGGGCACGTAGAGGTTTCCGCAG
GGCCGGCCGGCATGGCCAGTGTGTGGGATTACGACCTGGTACTGATGGCGGTTTCCCATCTAACCGAATC
CATGAACCGATACCGGGAAGGGAAGGGAGACAAGCCCGGCCGCGTGTTCCGTCCACACGTTGCGGACGTA
CTCAAGTTCTGCCGGCGAGCCGATGGCGGAAAGCAGAAAGACGACCTGGTAGAAACCTGCATTCGGTTAA
ACACCACGCACGTTGCCATGCAGCGTACGAAGAAGGCCAAGAACGGCCGCCTGGTGACGGTATCCGAGGG
TGAAGCCTTGATTAGCCGCTACAAGATCGTAAAGAGCGAAACCGGGCGGCCGGAGTACATCGAGATCGAG
CTAGCTGATTGGATGTACCGCGAGATCACAGAAGGCAAGAACCCGGACGTGCTGACGGTTCACCCCGATT
ACTTTTTGATCGATCCCGGCATCGGCCGTTTTCTCTACCGCCTGGCACGCCGCGCCGCAGGCAAGGCAGA
AGCCAGATGGTTGTTCAAGACGATCTACGAACGCAGTGGCAGCGCCGGAGAGTTCAAGAAGTTCTGTTTC
ACCGTGCGCAAGCTGATCGGGTCAAATGACCTGCCGGAGTACGATTTGAAGGAGGAGGCGGGGCAGGCTG
GCCCGATCCTAGTCATGCGCTACCGCAACCTGATCGAGGGCGAAGCATCCGCCGGTTCCTAATGTACGGA
GCAGATGCTAGGGCAAATTGCCCTAGCAGGGGAAAAAGGTCGAAAAGGTCTCTTTCCTGTGGATAGCACG
TACATTGGGAACCCAAAGCCGTACATTGGGAACCGGAACCCGTACATTGGGAACCCAAAGCCGTACATTG
GGAACCGGTCACACATGTAAGTGACTGATATAAAAGAGAAAAAAGGCGATTTTTCCGCCTAAAACTCTTT
AAAACTTATTAAAACTCTTAAAACCCGCCTGGCCTGTGCATAACTGTCTGGCCAGCGCACAGCCGAAGAG
CTGCAAAAAGCGCCTACCCTTCGGTCGCTGCGCTCCCTACGCCCCGCCGCTTCGCGTCGGCCTATCGCGG
CCGCTGGCCGCTCAAAAATGGCTGGCCTACGGCCAGGCAATCTACCAGGGCGCGGACAAGCCGCGCCGTC
GCCACTCGACCGCCGGCGCCCACATCAAGGCACCCTGCCTCGCGCGTTTCGGTGATGACGGTGAAAACCT
CTGACACATGCAGCTCCCGGAGACGGTCACAGCTTGTCTGTAAGCGGATGCCGGGAGCAGACAAGCCCGT
CAGGGCGCGTCAGCGGGTGTTGGCGGGTGTCGGGGCGCAGCCATGACCCAGTCACGTAGCGATAGCGGAG
TGTATACTGGCTTAACTATGCGGCATCAGAGCAGATTGTACTGAGAGTGCACCATATGCGGTGTGAAATA
CCGCACAGATGCGTAAGGAGAAAATACCGCATCAGGCGCTCTTCCGCTTCCTCGCTCACTGACTCGCTGC
GCTCGGTCGTTCGGCTGCGGCGAGCGGTATCAGCTCACTCAAAGGCGGTAATACGGTTATCCACAGAATC
AGGGGATAACGCAGGAAAGAACATGTGAGCAAAAGGCCAGCAAAAGGCCAGGAACCGTAAAAAGGCCGCG
TTGCTGGCGTTTTTCCATAGGCTCCGCCCCCCTGACGAGCATCACAAAAATCGACGCTCAAGTCAGAGGT
GGCGAAACCCGACAGGACTATAAAGATACCAGGCGTTTCCCCCTGGAAGCTCCCTCGTGCGCTCTCCTGT
TCCGACCCTGCCGCTTACCGGATACCTGTCCGCCTTTCTCCCTTCGGGAAGCGTGGCGCTTTCTCATAGC
TCACGCTGTAGGTATCTCAGTTCGGTGTAGGTCGTTCGCTCCAAGCTGGGCTGTGTGCACGAACCCCCCG
TTCAGCCCGACCGCTGCGCCTTATCCGGTAACTATCGTCTTGAGTCCAACCCGGTAAGACACGACTTATC
GCCACTGGCAGCAGCCACTGGTAACAGGATTAGCAGAGCGAGGTATGTAGGCGGTGCTACAGAGTTCTTG
AAGTGGTGGCCTAACTACGGCTACACTAGAAGGACAGTATTTGGTATCTGCGCTCTGCTGAAGCCAGTTA
CCTTCGGAAAAAGAGTTGGTAGCTCTTGATCCGGCAAACAAACCACCGCTGGTAGCGGTGGTTTTTTTGT
TTGCAAGCAGCAGATTACGCGCAGAAAAAAAGGATCTCAAGAAGATCCTTTGATCTTTTCTACGGGGTCT
GACGCTCAGTGGAACGAAAACTCACGTTAAGGGATTTTGGGTGATGCTGCCAACTTACTGATTTAGTGTA
TGATGGTGTTTTTGAGGTGCTCCAGTGGCTTCTGTTTCTATCAGCTGTCCCTCCTGTTCAGCTACTGACG
GGGTGGTGCGTAACGGCAAAAGCACCGCCGGACATCAGCGCTATCTCTGCTCTCACTGCCGTAAAACATG
GCAACTGCAGTTCACTTACACCGCTTCTCAACCCGGTACGCACCAGAAAATCATTGATATGGCCATGAAT
GGCGTTGGATGCCGGGCAACAGCCCGCATTATGGGCGTTGGCCTCAACACGATTTTACGTCACTTAAAAA
ACTCAGGCCGCAGTCGGTAACCTCGCGCATACAGCCGGGCAGTGACGTCATCGTCTGCGCGGAAATGGAC
GAACAGTGGGGCTATGTCGGGGCTAAATCGCGCCAGCGCTGGCTGTTTTACGCGTATGACAGTCTCCGGA
AGACGGTTGTTGCGCACGTATTCGGTGAACGCACTATGGCGACGCTGGGGCGTCTTATGAGCCTGCTGTC
ACCCTTTGACGTGGTGATATGGATGACGGATGGCTGGCCGCTGTATGAATCCCGCCTGAAGGGAAAGCTG
CACGTAATCAGCAAGCGATATACGCAGCGAATTGAGCGGCATAACCTGAATCTGAGGCAGCACCTGGCAC
GGCTGGGACGGAAGTCGCTGTCGTTCTCAAAATCGGTGGAGCTGCATGACAAAGTCATCGGGCATTATCT
GAACATAAAACACTATCAATAAGTTGGAGTCATTACCGGGATTTTGGTCATGCATTCTAGGTACTAAAAC
AATTCATCCAGTAAAATATAATATTTTATTTTCTCCCAATCAGGCTTGATCCCCAGTAAGTCAAAAAATA
GCTCGACATACTGTTCTTCCCCGATATCCTCCCTGATCGACCGGACGCAGAAGGCAATGTCATACCACTT
GTCCGCCCTGCCGCTTCTCCCAAGATCAATAAAGCCACTTACTTTGCCATCTTTCACAAAGATGTTGCTG
TCTCCCAGGTCGCCGTGGGAAAAGACAAGTTCCTCTTCGGGCTTTTCCGTCTTTAAAAAATCATACAGCT
CGCGCGGATCTTTAAATGGAGTGTCTTCTTCCCAGTTTTCGCAATCCACATCGGCCAGATCGTTATTCAG
TAAGTAATCCAATTCGGCTAAGCGGCTGTCTAAGCTATTCGTATAGGGACAATCCGATATGTCGATGGAG
TGAAAGAGCCTGATGCACTCCGCATACAGCTCGATAATCTTTTCAGGGCTTTGTTCATCTTCATACTCTT
CCGAGCAAAGGACGCCATCGGCCTCACTCATGAGCAGATTGCTCCAGCCATCATGCCGTTCAAAGTGCAG
GACCTTTGGAACAGGCAGCTTTCCTTCCAGCCATAGCATCATGTCCTTTTCCCGTTCCACATCATAGGTG
GTCCCTTTATACCGGCTGTCCGTCATTTTTAAATATAGGTTTTCATTTTCTCCCACCAGCTTATATACCT
TAGCAGGAGACATTCCTTCCGTATCTTTTACGCAGCGGTATTTTTCGATCAGTTTTTTCAATTCCGGTGA
TATTCTCATTTTAGCCATTTATTATTTCCTTCCTCTTTTCTACAGTATTTAAAGATACCCCAAGAAGCTA
ATTATAACAAGACGAACTCCAATTCACTGTTCCTTGCATTCTAAAACCTTAAATACCAGAAAACAGCTTT
TTCAAAGTTGTTTTCAAAGTTGGCGTATAACATAGTATCGACGGAGCCGATTTTGAAACCGCGGTGATCA
CAGGCAGCAACGCTCTGTCATCGTTACAATCAACATGCTACCCTCCGCGAGATCATCCGTGTTTCAAACC
CGGCAGCTTAGTTGCCGTTCTTCCGAATAGCATCGGTAACATGAGCAAAGTCTGCCGCCTTACAACGGCT
CTCCCGCTGACGCCGTCCCGGACTGATGGGCTGCCTGTATCGAGTGGTGATTTTGTGCCGAGCTGCCGGT
CGGGGAGCTGTTGGCTGGCTGGTGGCAGGATATATTGTGGTGTAAACAAATTGACGCTTAGACAACTTAA
TAACACATTGCGGACGTTTTTAATGTACTGAATTAACGCCGAATTAATTCGGGGGATCTGGATTTTAGTA
CTGGATTTTGGTTTTAGGAATTAGAAATTTTATTGATAGAAGTATTTTACAAATACAAATACATACTAAG
GGTTTCTTATATGCTCAACACATGAGCGAAACCCTATAGGAACCCTAATTCCCTTATCTGGGAACTACTC
ACACATTATTATGGAGAAACTCGAGCTTGTCGATCGACTCTAGCTAGAGGATCGATCCGAACCCCAGAGT
CCCGCTCAGAAGAACTCGTCAAGAAGGCGATAGAAGGCGATGCGCTGCGAATCGGGAGCGGCGATACCGT
AAAGCACGAGGAAGCGGTCAGCCCATTCGCCGCCAAGCTCTTCAGCAATATCACGGGTAGCCAACGCTAT
GTCCTGATAGCGGTCCGCCACACCCAGCCGGCCACAGTCGATGAATCCAGAAAAGCGGCCATTTTCCACC
ATGATATTCGGCAAGCAGGCATCGCCATGTGTCACGACGAGATCCTCGCCGTCGGGCATGCGCGCCTTGA
GCCTGGCGAACAGTTCGGCTGGCGCGAGCCCCTGATGCTCTTCGTCCAGATCATCCTGATCGACAAGACC
GGCTTCCATCCGAGTACGTGCTCGCTCGATGCGATGTTTCGCTTGGTGGTCGAATGGGCAGGTAGCCGGA
TCAAGCGTATGCAGCCGCCGCATTGCATCAGCCATGATGGATACTTTCTCGGCAGGAGCAAGGTGAGATG
ACAGGAGATCCTGCCCCGGCACTTCGCCCAATAGCAGCCAGTCCCTTCCCGCTTCAGTGACAACGTCGAG
CACAGCTGCGCAAGGAACGCCCGTCGTGGCCAGCCACGATAGCCGCGCTGCCTCGTCCTGGAGTTCATTC
AGGGCACCGGACAGGTCGGTCTTGACAAAAAGAACCGGGCGCCCCTGCGCTGACAGCCGAAACACGGCGG
CATCAGAGCAGCCGATTGTCTGTTGTGCCCAGTCATAGCCGAATAGCCTCTCCACCCAAGCGGCCGGAGA
ACCTGCGTGCAATCCATCTTGTTCAATCCCCATGGTCGATCGACAGATCTGCGAAAGCTCGAGAGAGATA
GATTTGTAGAGAGAGACTGGTGATTTCAGCGTGTCCTCTCCAAATGAAATGAACTTCCTTATATAGAGGA
AGGGTCTTGCGAAGGATAGTGGGATTGTGCGTCATCCCTTACGTCAGTGGAGATATCACATCAATCCACT
TGCTTTGAAGACGTGGTTGGAACGTCTTCTTTTTCCACGATGCTCCTCGTGGGTGGGGGTCCATCTTTGG
GACCACTGTCGGCAGAGGCATCTTGAACGATAGCCTTTCCTTTATCGCAATGATGGCATTTGTAGGTGCC
ACCTTCCTTTTCTACTGTCCTTTTGATGAAGTGACAGATAGCTGGGCAATGGAATCCGAGGAGGTTTCCC
GATATTACCCTTTGTTGAAAAGTCTCAATAGCCCTTTGGTCTTCTGAGACTGTATCTTTGATATTCTTGG
AGTAGACGAGAGTGTCGTGCTCCACCATGTTCACATCAATCCACTTGCTTTGAAGACGTGGTTGGAACGT
CTTCTTTTTCCACGATGCTCCTCGTGGGTGGGGGTCCATCTTTGGGACCACTGTCGGCAGAGGCATCTTG
AACGAT
Features (pLannotate 1.2.2; 27 found; start..end, strand, type, name):
    226..314     +  CDS            lacI (fragment): lac repressor; lacI; The lac repressor binds to the lac operator to inhibit transcription in E. coli. This inhibition can be relieved by adding lactose or isopropyl-β-D-thiogalactopyranoside (IPTG).
    327..348     +  protein_bind   CAP binding site: CAP binding activates transcription in the presence of cAMP. E. coli catabolite activator protein
    363..393     +  promoter       lac promoter: promoter for the E. coli lac operon
    397..419     +  protein_bind   lac operator (fragment): The lac repressor binds to the lac operator to inhibit transcription in E. coli. This inhibition can be relieved by adding lactose or isopropyl-β-D-thiogalactopyranoside (IPTG). lac repressor encoded by lacI
    456..491     +  misc_feature   MCS (fragment): pBluescript multiple cloning site
    509..533     +  protein_bind   attB2: mutant version of attB; recombination site for the Gateway® BP reaction BP Clonase™
    741..812     -  ncRNA          tRNA: Accession: RF00005 - tRNA
    817..892     -  misc_RNA       gRNA scaffold: guide RNA scaffold for the Streptococcus pyogenes CRISPR/Cas9 system
   1392..1463    -  ncRNA          tRNA: Accession: RF00005 - tRNA
   1468..1543    -  misc_RNA       gRNA scaffold: guide RNA scaffold for the Streptococcus pyogenes CRISPR/Cas9 system
   2022..2046    -  protein_bind   attB1: mutant version of attB; recombination site for the Gateway® BP reaction BP Clonase™
   2078..2123    +  misc_feature   MCS (fragment): pUC18/19 multiple cloning site
   2126..2280    +  CDS            lacZα (fragment): LacZα fragment of β-galactosidase; lacZ fragment
   2346..2370    +  misc_feature   RB T-DNA repeat: right border repeat from nopaline C58 T-DNA
   2710..3111    +  CDS            Y4CG_SINFN (fragment): Protein inferred from homology: Swiss-Prot protein existence level 3. From Sinorhizobium fredii (strain NBRC 101917 / NGR234).
   3671..4300    +  CDS            pVS1 StaA: stability protein from the Pseudomonas plasmid pVS1 (Heeb et al., 2000)
   4729..5802    +  CDS            pVS1 RepA: replication protein from the Pseudomonas plasmid pVS1 (Heeb et al., 2000)
   5868..6062    +  rep_origin     pVS1 oriV: origin of replication for the Pseudomonas plasmid pVS1 (Heeb et al., 2000)
   6265..6304    +  CDS            rop (fragment): Rop protein, which maintains plasmids at low copy number; rop
   6406..6546    +  misc_feature   bom: basis of mobility region from pBR322
   6732..7320    -  rep_origin     ori: high-copy-number ColE1/pMB1/pBR322/pUC origin of replication
   7390..8157    +  mobile_element IS1: prokaryotic transposable element IS1
   8184..8978    -  CDS            KanR: aminoglycoside phosphotransferase; aphA-3; confers resistance to kanamycin
   9403..9427    +  misc_feature   LB T-DNA repeat: left border repeat from nopaline C58 T-DNA
   9505..9679    -  polyA_signal   CaMV poly(A) signal: cauliflower mosaic virus polyadenylation signal
   9736..10528   -  CDS            NeoR/KanR (fragment): aminoglycoside phosphotransferase from Tn5; aph(3')-II (or nptII); confers resistance to neomycin, kanamycin, and G418 (Geneticin®)
  10596..136     -  promoter       CaMV 35S promoter (enhanced) (across the origin): cauliflower mosaic virus 35S promoter with a duplicated enhancer region
