[The description below was written by a language model from this plasmid's Addgene catalogue record and pLannotate feature annotations shown in this document.]
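Description:
gRNA NIA TLS1 is an 11,136 bp plant expression binary vector built on the pMDC100 backbone for Agrobacterium-mediated T-DNA delivery into Arabidopsis thaliana. It carries a high-copy ColE1/pMB1-type origin with the pBR322 bom region for propagation in E. coli, and the pVS1 oriV with RepA and StaA for replication and stable maintenance in Agrobacterium. Bacterial selection is by a backbone kanamycin resistance gene (aphA-3). The annotation also detects an IS1 transposable element lying between the ColE1 origin and this marker. Between the nopaline-type left and right T-DNA borders sits a plant selection cassette, consisting of an enhanced CaMV 35S promoter driving nptII (NeoR/KanR) with a CaMV poly(A) signal, which gives kanamycin selection of transformants.

The payload lies between attB1 and attB2 Gateway recombination sites and consists of two guide RNA units in tandem, assembled by BsaI cloning that destroyed the sites. According to the record, the guides are driven by the pU6-26 and pU6-29 promoters, which are not annotated in the feature table. Both guides target the Arabidopsis NIA1 gene for knockout. Each unit has a Streptococcus pyogenes Cas9 gRNA scaffold followed directly by a tRNA-like element. These elements presumably correspond to the TLS1 mobility signal, which the record says is fused to each gRNA to confer graft mobility. No Cas9 coding sequence is annotated, so the nuclease must be supplied from another construct. The associated publication describes heritable, transgene-free genome editing achieved by grafting wild-type shoots onto transgenic donor rootstocks, consistent with the use of this plasmid to produce mobile guide transcripts.
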