Addgene plasmid #196980: gRNA NIA TLS1
Purpose: Expresses two gRNAs targeting Arabidopsis NIA1 gene for knockout. Each gRNA is fused to TLS1 mobility signal that confers graft mobility.
Depositing lab: Friedrich Kragler. Depositing organization: Max Planck Institute of Molecular Plant Physiology. Publication: Heritable transgene-free genome editing in plants by grafting of wild-type shoots to transgenic donor rootstocks. Yang L, Machin F, Wang S, Saplaoura E, Kragler F. Nat Biotechnol. 2023 Jan 2. doi: 10.1038/s41587-022-01585-8. PubMed 36593415.
Backbone
  Vector backbone: pMDC100
  Total vector size (bp): 11136
  Vector type: Plant Expression
  Selectable markers: Kanamycin
Growth in bacteria
  Bacterial resistance: Kanamycin, 50 μg/mL
  Growth temperature: 37°C
  Growth strain: DH5alpha
  Copy number: High Copy
Gene/Insert
  Gene/Insert name: AtNIA1 gRNAs fused to TLS1 tags
  gRNA/shRNA sequence: ACAACACTGCTGACTCTGCA, GATGGGTTACAACGTGAAGG
  Species: A. thaliana (mustard weed); Streptococcus pyogenes
  Promoter: pU6-26, pU6-29
  Cloning method: Restriction Enzyme; 5′ cloning site BsaI (destroyed during cloning); 3′ cloning site BsaI (destroyed during cloning)
  Sequencing primers: 5′ CCAATTCAGTCGACTGGATCC; 3′ ggcggccgctctagaactag
Terms and licenses: Academic/Nonprofit Terms; Industry Terms: Not Available to Industry
Depositor comments: Please refer to the GO CRISP Cloning Protocol linked above for additional information.
How to cite: gRNA NIA TLS1 was a gift from Friedrich Kragler (Addgene plasmid # 196980 ; http://n2t.net/addgene:196980 ; RRID:Addgene_196980)
